Addgene plasmid #235910: pME_Cp_0_5_007_atpA_3'UTR_Cr
Purpose: atpA 3'UTR Chlamydomonas reinhardtii
Depositing lab: Tobias Erb. Depositing organization: Max Planck Institute for Terrestrial Microbiology. Publication: A modular high-throughput approach for advancing synthetic biology in the chloroplast of Chlamydomonas. Inckemann RM, Chotel T, Burgis M, Brinkmann CK, Andreas L, Baumann J, Sharma P, Klose M, Barrett J, Ries F, Paczia N, Glatter T, Mackinder LCM, Willmund F, Erb TJ. Nat Plants. 2025 Nov;11(11):2332-2349. doi: 10.1038/s41477-025-02126-2. Epub 2025 Nov 3. PubMed 41184475.
Backbone
  Vector backbone: pME_Cp_UAV_GFP
  Backbone size w/o insert (bp): 2101
  Vector type: Synthetic Biology
Growth in bacteria
  Bacterial resistance: Chloramphenicol, 25 μg/mL
  Growth temperature: 37°C
  Growth strain: DH5alpha
  Copy number: High Copy
Gene/Insert
  Gene/Insert name: atpA 3'UTR
  Species: Chlamydomonas reinhardtii
  Insert size (bp): 409
  Cloning method: Restriction Enzyme; 5′ cloning site BsaI (destroyed during cloning); 3′ cloning site BsaI (destroyed during cloning)
  Sequencing primers: 5′ CGTATCACGAGGCAGAATTTC; 3′ CCTGCATAACGCGAAGTAATC
Terms and licenses: Academic/Nonprofit Terms; Industry Terms: Not Available to Industry
Depositor comments: Please visit https://doi.org/10.1101/2024.05.08.593163 for bioRxiv preprint.
How to cite: pME_Cp_0_5_007_atpA_3'UTR_Cr was a gift from Tobias Erb (Addgene plasmid # 235910 ; http://n2t.net/addgene:235910 ; RRID:Addgene_235910)
