[The description below was written by a language model from this plasmid's Addgene catalogue record and pLannotate feature annotations shown in this document.]
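Description:
pME_Cp_0_5_007_atpA_3'UTR_Cr is a small (about 2.5 kb) synthetic-biology part plasmid that stores a single regulatory element, the 3' untranslated region of the Chlamydomonas reinhardtii chloroplast atpA gene, as a reusable module. It belongs to a modular cloning toolkit for engineering the Chlamydomonas chloroplast. The 409 bp insert was placed into the pME_Cp_UAV_GFP acceptor backbone through BsaI sites that were destroyed during cloning, as is typical of Golden Gate-style assembly with a Type IIS enzyme. The backbone name suggests a GFP dropout cassette that the part replaces, but the record does not say so explicitly. It also does not describe the overhangs or the enzyme used to release the part in later assembly steps.

The plasmid is maintained in E. coli at high copy through a ColE1/pUC-type origin and is selected with chloramphenicol, using a cat gene driven by its native promoter and followed by the lambda t0 terminator. The part lies between BioBrick prefix and suffix sequences, and bacterial terminators on either side (a putative terminator upstream, the his operon terminator downstream) insulate it from backbone transcription. The automated annotation does not label the atpA 3'UTR itself. Its short "AtADH 5'-UTR" match inside the insert region and the "RSF ori" fragment near the end of the sequence are most likely chance similarity hits rather than functional elements.

The plasmid carries no promoter, coding sequence or chloroplast selection marker, so it is not an expression construct by itself. It supplies a 3'UTR, a type of element that generally governs transcript 3' end processing and stability in chloroplasts, for assembly downstream of a gene of interest in multi-part chloroplast transgene units.
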