Features (pLannotate 1.2.2; 10 found; start..end, strand, type, name):
    122..710     -  rep_origin     ori: high-copy-number ColE1/pMB1/pBR322/pUC origin of replication
    893..987     -  terminator     lambda t0 terminator: transcription terminator from phage lambda
   1011..1667    -  CDS            cat: CAT_ECOLX - Experimental evidence at protein level: Swiss-Prot protein existence level 1. This enzyme is an effector of chloramphenicol resistance in bacteria. From Escherichia coli. This protein is used as a marker in many commonly used cloning vectors, such as pACYC184.
   1668..1765    -  promoter       cat promoter: promoter of the E. coli cat gene encoding chloramphenicol acetyltransferase
   1851..1894    -  terminator     bacterial terminator: putative bacterial transcription terminator
   1897..1918    +  misc_feature   BioBrick prefix: BioBrick prefix for parts that do not start with "ATG"
   2000..2016    +  5'UTR          AtADH 5'-UTR (fragment): translational enhancer from the 5'-UTR of the Arabidopsis thaliana alcohol dehydrogenase gene (Sugio et al., 2008
   2360..2379    +  misc_feature   BioBrick suffix: universal suffix for all parts
   2380..2437    +  terminator     his operon terminator: This putative transcriptin terminator from the E. coli his operon has a 2-bp deletion introduced during synthesis. Its efficiency has not been determined.
   2456..2508    -  rep_origin     RSF ori (fragment): Plasmids containing the RSF 1030 origin of replication can be propagated in E. coli cells that contain additional plasmids with compatible origins.
>Addgene plasmid #235910 | pME_Cp_0_5_007_atpA_3'UTR_Cr | addgene full sequence | sequence record 471491 | Addgene NGS Result
CAGCTCACTCAAAGGCGGTAATACGGTTATCCACAGAATCAGGGGATAACGCAGGAAAGAACATGTGAGC
AAAAGGCCAGCAAAAGGCCAGGAACCGTAAAAAGGCCGCGTTGCTGGCGTTTTTCCACAGGCTCCGCCCC
CCTGACGAGCATCACAAAAATCGACGCTCAAGTCAGAGGTGGCGAAACCCGACAGGACTATAAAGATACC
AGGCGTTTCCCCCTGGAAGCTCCCTCGTGCGCTCTCCTGTTCCGACCCTGCCGCTTACCGGATACCTGTC
CGCCTTTCTCCCTTCGGGAAGCGTGGCGCTTTCTCATAGCTCACGCTGTAGGTATCTCAGTTCGGTGTAG
GTCGTTCGCTCCAAGCTGGGCTGTGTGCACGAACCCCCCGTTCAGCCCGACCGCTGCGCCTTATCCGGTA
ACTATCGTCTTGAGTCCAACCCGGTAAGACACGACTTATCGCCACTGGCAGCAGCCACTGGTAACAGGAT
TAGCAGAGCGAGGTATGTAGGCGGTGCTACAGAGTTCTTGAAGTGGTGGCCTAACTACGGCTACACTAGA
AGAACAGTATTTGGTATCTGCGCTCTGCTGAAGCCAGTTACCTTCGGAAAAAGAGTTGGTAGCTCTTGAT
CCGGCAAACAAACCACCGCTGGTAGCGGTGGTTTTTTTGTTTGCAAGCAGCAGATTACGCGCAGAAAAAA
AGGATCTCAAGAAGATCCTTTGATCTTTTCTACGGGGTCTGACGCTCAGTGGAACGAAAACTCACGTTAA
GGGATTTTGGTCATGAGATTATCAAAAAGGATCTTCACCTAGATCCTTTTAAATTAAAAATGAAGTTTTA
AATCAATCTAAAGTATATATGAGTAAACTTGGTCTGACAGCTCGAGGCTTGGATTCTCACCAATAAAAAA
CGCCCGGCGGCAACCGAGCGTTCTGAACAAATCCAGATGGAGTTCTGAGGTCATTACTGGATCTATCAAC
AGGAGTCCAAGCGAGCTCGATATCAAATTACGCCCCGCCCTGCCACTCGTCGCAGTACTGTTGTAATTCA
TTAAGCATTCTGCCGACATGGAAGCCATCACAAACGGCATGATGAACCTGAATCGCCAGCGGCATCAGCA
CCTTGTCGCCTTGCGTATAATATTTGCCCATGGTGAAAACGGGGGCGAAGAAGTTGTCCATATTGGCCAC
GTTTAAATCAAAACTGGTGAAACTCACCCAGGGATTGGCTGATACGAAAAACATATTCTCAATAAACCCT
TTAGGGAAATAGGCCAGGTTTTCACCGTAACACGCCACATCTTGCGAATATATGTGTAGAAACTGCCGGA
AATCGTCGTGGTATTCACTCCAGAGTGATGAAAACGTTTCAGTTTGCTCATGGAAAACGGTGTAACAAGG
GTGAACACTATCCCATATCACCAGCTCACCGTCTTTCATTGCCATACGAAATTCCGGATGAGCATTCATC
AGGCGGGCAAGAATGTGAATAAAGGCCGGATAAAACTTGTGCTTATTTTTCTTTACGGTCTTTAAAAAGG
CCGTAATATCCAGCTGAACGGTCTGGTTATAGGTACATTGAGCAACTGACTGAAATGCCTCAAAATGTTC
TTTACGATGCCATTGGGATATATCAACGGTGGTATATCCAGTGATTTTTTTCTCCATTTTAGCTTCCTTA
GCTCCTGAAAATCTCGATAACTCAAAAAATACGCCCGGTAGTGATCTTATTTCATTATGGTGAAAGTTGG
AACCTCTTACGTGCCCGATCAACTCGAGTGCCACCTGACGTCTAAGAAACCATTATTATCATGACATTAA
CCTATAAAAATAGGCGTATCACGAGGCAGAATTTCAGATAAAAAAAATCCTTAGCTTTCGCTAAGGATGA
TTTCTGGAATTCGCGGCCGCTTCTAGAGCGATGAGTGGTCTCGGCTTAATTTTAATTAAGTAGGAACTCG
GTATATGCTCTTTTGGGGTCTTATTAGCTAGTATTAGTTAACTAACAAAAGATCAATATTTTAGTTTGTT
TTATATATTTTATTACTTAAGTAGTAAGGATTTGCATTTAGCAATCTTAAATACTTAAGTAATAATCTAT
AAATAAAATATATTTTCGCTTTAAAACTTATAAAAATTATTTGCTCGTTATAAGCCTAAAAAAACGTAGG
ATCTCTACGAGATATTACATTGTTTTTTTCTTTAATTGGCTTTAATATTACTTTGTATATATAAACCAAA
GTACTTGTTAATAGTTATTAAATTATATTAACTATACAGTACAAAGAAATTTTTTGCTAAAAAAAGTATG
TTAACATTAAAAATTTTTGTTTATACAGCGCTTGAGACCACTCATCGCGACTAGTAGCGGCCGCTGCAGT
CCGGCAAAAAAGGGCAAGGTGTCACCACCCTGCCCTTTTTCTTTAAAACCGAAAAGATTACTTCGCGTTA
TGCAGGCTTCCTCGCTCACTGACTCGCTGCGCTCGGTCGTTCGGCTGCGGCGAGCGGTAT
